Addgene plasmid #185003: pX458-IAP-del-gRNA2
Purpose: expression of gRNA and Cas9 from S. pyogenes with 2A-EGFP
Depositing lab: Denes Hnisz. Depositing organization: Max Planck Institute for Molecular Genetics. Publication: Hijacking of transcriptional condensates by endogenous retroviruses. Asimi V, Sampath Kumar A, Niskanen H, Riemenschneider C, Hetzel S, Naderi J, Fasching N, Popitsch N, Du M, Kretzmer H, Smith ZD, Weigert R, Walther M, Mamde S, Meierhofer D, Wittler L, Buschow R, Timmermann B, Cisse II, Ameres SL, Meissner A, Hnisz D. Nat Genet. 2022 Aug;54(8):1238-1247. doi: 10.1038/s41588-022-01132-w. Epub 2022 Jul 21. PubMed 35864192.
Backbone
  Vector backbone: PX458
  Vector type: CRISPR
Growth in bacteria
  Bacterial resistance: Ampicillin, 100 μg/mL
  Growth temperature: 37°C
  Growth strain: DH5alpha
  Copy number: High Copy
Gene/Insert
  Gene/Insert name: IAP-del-gRNA2
  gRNA/shRNA sequence: GTGGCCGACTCAGTAGTTGG
  Species: M. musculus (mouse)
  Entrez Gene: Akp3 (a.k.a. Akp-3, IAP, dIAP)
  Cloning method: Restriction Enzyme; 5′ cloning site Unknown (unknown if destroyed); 3′ cloning site Unknown (unknown if destroyed)
Terms and licenses: Academic/Nonprofit Terms; Industry Terms: Not Available to Industry
How to cite: pX458-IAP-del-gRNA2 was a gift from Denes Hnisz (Addgene plasmid # 185003 ; http://n2t.net/addgene:185003 ; RRID:Addgene_185003)
