[The description below was written by a language model from this plasmid's Addgene catalogue record and pLannotate feature annotations shown in this document.]
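Description:
pX458-IAP-del-gRNA2 is an all-in-one CRISPR/Cas9 plasmid built on the PX458 backbone for expression in mammalian cells, carrying a single guide RNA directed against a mouse target. It is maintained in E. coli as a high-copy plasmid through a ColE1/pUC-type origin and selected with ampicillin via the β-lactamase gene. An f1 phage origin and a single AAV2 ITR annotation are also present as backbone remnants, so the construct is not a complete AAV packaging vector.

Two expression units make up the payload. A human U6 RNA polymerase III promoter drives the guide, with the 20-nt spacer sitting between the promoter and the S. pyogenes gRNA scaffold. A second, partial scaffold annotation follows directly after the first. Downstream, a hybrid promoter made of the CMV enhancer, chicken β-actin promoter and a hybrid CBA/MVM intron drives S. pyogenes Cas9. Cas9 is annotated as adjoining N- and C-terminal portions that together form the contiguous coding sequence, followed by a nucleoplasmin NLS, EGFP and a bGH polyadenylation signal. According to the stated purpose, EGFP is linked through a 2A peptide, so it is produced as a separate protein and marks transfected cells, allowing them to be identified or sorted by fluorescence.

The name "IAP-del-gRNA2" suggests this guide is one of a set used to delete an IAP locus, presumably by paired cuts, though partner guides are not described here. The catalogue links the insert to the mouse gene Akp3, for which IAP is an alias. However, the associated publication concerns endogenous retroviruses, so IAP may instead mean an intracisternal A-particle element. The record does not resolve this, nor does it state the cloning sites used.
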