Features (pLannotate 1.2.2; 22 found; start..end, strand, type, name):
    140..367     +  intron         hybrid intron: hybrid between chicken β-actin (CBA) and minute virus of mice (MMV) introns (Gray et al., 2011)
    505..2106    +  CDS            Cas9(N): N-terminal portion of Streptococcus pyogenes Cas9 (Zetsche et al., 2015)
   2107..4605    +  CDS            Cas9(C): C-terminal portion of Streptococcus pyogenes Cas9 (Zetsche et al., 2015)
   4606..4653    +  CDS            nucleoplasmin NLS: bipartite nuclear localization signal from nucleoplasmin
   4723..5436    +  CDS            EGFP: EGFP is a basic (constitutively fluorescent) green fluorescent protein published in 1996, derived from Aequorea victoria. It is reported to be a rapidly-maturing weak dimer with moderate acid sensitivity.
   5470..5581    +  polyA_signal   bGH poly(A) signal: bovine growth hormone polyadenylation signal
   5686..5826    +  repeat_region  AAV2 ITR: inverted terminal repeat of adeno-associated virus serotype 2 inverted
   5831..5882    -  misc_feature   bom (fragment): basis of mobility region from pBR322
   5901..6356    +  rep_origin     f1 ori (sequence partly withheld): f1 bacteriophage origin of replication; arrow indicates direction of (+) strand synthesis
   6357..6406    -  misc_feature   bom (fragment): basis of mobility region from pBR322
   6508..6543    -  CDS            rop (fragment): Rop protein, which maintains plasmids at low copy number; rop
   6638..6742    +  promoter       AmpR promoter: bla
   6743..7603    +  CDS            AmpR: β-lactamase; bla; confers resistance to ampicillin, carbenicillin, and related antibiotics
   7774..8362    +  rep_origin     ori: high-copy-number ColE1/pMB1/pBR322/pUC origin of replication
   8424..8664    +  promoter       U6 promoter: RNA polymerase III promoter for human U6 snRNA
   8694..8769    +  misc_RNA       gRNA scaffold: guide RNA scaffold for the Streptococcus pyogenes CRISPR/Cas9 system
   8776..8819    +  misc_RNA       gRNA scaffold (fragment): guide RNA scaffold for the Streptococcus pyogenes CRISPR/Cas9 system
   8866..9151    +  enhancer       CMV enhancer: human cytomegalovirus immediate early enhancer; contains an 18-bp deletion relative to the standard CMV enhancer
   9153..9274    +  promoter       chicken β-actin promoter (fragment): contains a 21-bp deletion relative to the standard chicken β-actin promoter
   9283..9304    +  promoter       chicken β-actin promoter (fragment): No description available
   9313..9334    +  promoter       chicken β-actin promoter (fragment): No description available
   9364..139     +  promoter       chicken β-actin promoter (fragment) (across the origin): No description available
>Addgene plasmid #185003 | pX458-IAP-del-gRNA2 | addgene full sequence | sequence record 364580 | Addgene NGS Result
GGGGSGGGGSGRGGGGCGGGGSGGGGCGAGGCGGAGAGGTGCGGCGGCAGCCAATCAGAGCGGCGCGCTC
CGAAAGTTTCCTTTTATGGCGAGGCGGCGGCGGCGGCGGCCCTATAAAAAGCGAAGCGCGCGGCGGGCGG
GAGTCGCTGCGCGCTGCCTTCGCCCCGTGCCCCGCTCCGCCGCCGCCTCGCGCCGCCCGCCCCGGCTCTG
ACTGACCGCGTTACTCCCACAGGTGAGCGGGCGGGACGGCCCTTCTCCTCCGGGCTGTAATTAGCTGAGC
AAGAGGTAAGGGTTTAAGGGATGGTTGGTTGGTGGGGTATTAATGTTTAATTACCTGGAGCACCTGCCTG
AAATCACTTTTTTTCAGGTTGGACCGGTGCCACCATGGACTATAAGGACCACGACGGAGACTACAAGGAT
CATGATATTGATTACAAAGACGATGACGATAAGATGGCCCCAAAGAAGAAGCGGAAGGTCGGTATCCACG
GAGTCCCAGCAGCCGACAAGAAGTACAGCATCGGCCTGGACATCGGCACCAACTCTGTGGGCTGGGCCGT
GATCACCGACGAGTACAAGGTGCCCAGCAAGAAATTCAAGGTGCTGGGCAACACCGACCGGCACAGCATC
AAGAAGAACCTGATCGGAGCCCTGCTGTTCGACAGCGGCGAAACAGCCGAGGCCACCCGGCTGAAGAGAA
CCGCCAGAAGAAGATACACCAGACGGAAGAACCGGATCTGCTATCTGCAAGAGATCTTCAGCAACGAGAT
GGCCAAGGTGGACGACAGCTTCTTCCACAGACTGGAAGAGTCCTTCCTGGTGGAAGAGGATAAGAAGCAC
GAGCGGCACCCCATCTTCGGCAACATCGTGGACGAGGTGGCCTACCACGAGAAGTACCCCACCATCTACC
ACCTGAGAAAGAAACTGGTGGACAGCACCGACAAGGCCGACCTGCGGCTGATCTATCTGGCCCTGGCCCA
CATGATCAAGTTCCGGGGCCACTTCCTGATCGAGGGCGACCTGAACCCCGACAACAGCGACGTGGACAAG
CTGTTCATCCAGCTGGTGCAGACCTACAACCAGCTGTTCGAGGAAAACCCCATCAACGCCAGCGGCGTGG
ACGCCAAGGCCATCCTGTCTGCCAGACTGAGCAAGAGCAGACGGCTGGAAAATCTGATCGCCCAGCTGCC
CGGCGAGAAGAAGAATGGCCTGTTCGGAAACCTGATTGCCCTGAGCCTGGGCCTGACCCCCAACTTCAAG
AGCAACTTCGACCTGGCCGAGGATGCCAAACTGCAGCTGAGCAAGGACACCTACGACGACGACCTGGACA
ACCTGCTGGCCCAGATCGGCGACCAGTACGCCGACCTGTTTCTGGCCGCCAAGAACCTGTCCGACGCCAT
CCTGCTGAGCGACATCCTGAGAGTGAACACCGAGATCACCAAGGCCCCCCTGAGCGCCTCTATGATCAAG
AGATACGACGAGCACCACCAGGACCTGACCCTGCTGAAAGCTCTCGTGCGGCAGCAGCTGCCTGAGAAGT
ACAAAGAGATTTTCTTCGACCAGAGCAAGAACGGCTACGCCGGCTACATTGACGGCGGAGCCAGCCAGGA
AGAGTTCTACAAGTTCATCAAGCCCATCCTGGAAAAGATGGACGGCACCGAGGAACTGCTCGTGAAGCTG
AACAGAGAGGACCTGCTGCGGAAGCAGCGGACCTTCGACAACGGCAGCATCCCCCACCAGATCCACCTGG
GAGAGCTGCACGCCATTCTGCGGCGGCAGGAAGATTTTTACCCATTCCTGAAGGACAACCGGGAAAAGAT
CGAGAAGATCCTGACCTTCCGCATCCCCTACTACGTGGGCCCTCTGGCCAGGGGAAACAGCAGATTCGCC
TGGATGACCAGAAAGAGCGAGGAAACCATCACCCCCTGGAACTTCGAGGAAGTGGTGGACAAGGGCGCTT
CCGCCCAGAGCTTCATCGAGCGGATGACCAACTTCGATAAGAACCTGCCCAACGAGAAGGTGCTGCCCAA
GCACAGCCTGCTGTACGAGTACTTCACCGTGTATAACGAGCTGACCAAAGTGAAATACGTGACCGAGGGA
ATGAGAAAGCCCGCCTTCCTGAGCGGCGAGCAGAAAAAGGCCATCGTGGACCTGCTGTTCAAGACCAACC
GGAAAGTGACCGTGAAGCAGCTGAAAGAGGACTACTTCAAGAAAATCGAGTGCTTCGACTCCGTGGAAAT
CTCCGGCGTGGAAGATCGGTTCAACGCCTCCCTGGGCACATACCACGATCTGCTGAAAATTATCAAGGAC
AAGGACTTCCTGGACAATGAGGAAAACGAGGACATTCTGGAAGATATCGTGCTGACCCTGACACTGTTTG
AGGACAGAGAGATGATCGAGGAACGGCTGAAAACCTATGCCCACCTGTTCGACGACAAAGTGATGAAGCA
GCTGAAGCGGCGGAGATACACCGGCTGGGGCAGGCTGAGCCGGAAGCTGATCAACGGCATCCGGGACAAG
CAGTCCGGCAAGACAATCCTGGATTTCCTGAAGTCCGACGGCTTCGCCAACAGAAACTTCATGCAGCTGA
TCCACGACGACAGCCTGACCTTTAAAGAGGACATCCAGAAAGCCCAGGTGTCCGGCCAGGGCGATAGCCT
GCACGAGCACATTGCCAATCTGGCCGGCAGCCCCGCCATTAAGAAGGGCATCCTGCAGACAGTGAAGGTG
GTGGACGAGCTCGTGAAAGTGATGGGCCGGCACAAGCCCGAGAACATCGTGATCGAAATGGCCAGAGAGA
ACCAGACCACCCAGAAGGGACAGAAGAACAGCCGCGAGAGAATGAAGCGGATCGAAGAGGGCATCAAAGA
GCTGGGCAGCCAGATCCTGAAAGAACACCCCGTGGAAAACACCCAGCTGCAGAACGAGAAGCTGTACCTG
TACTACCTGCAGAATGGGCGGGATATGTACGTGGACCAGGAACTGGACATCAACCGGCTGTCCGACTACG
ATGTGGACCATATCGTGCCTCAGAGCTTTCTGAAGGACGACTCCATCGACAACAAGGTGCTGACCAGAAG
CGACAAGAACCGGGGCAAGAGCGACAACGTGCCCTCCGAAGAGGTCGTGAAGAAGATGAAGAACTACTGG
CGGCAGCTGCTGAACGCCAAGCTGATTACCCAGAGAAAGTTCGACAATCTGACCAAGGCCGAGAGAGGCG
GCCTGAGCGAACTGGATAAGGCCGGCTTCATCAAGAGACAGCTGGTGGAAACCCGGCAGATCACAAAGCA
CGTGGCACAGATCCTGGACTCCCGGATGAACACTAAGTACGACGAGAATGACAAGCTGATCCGGGAAGTG
AAAGTGATCACCCTGAAGTCCAAGCTGGTGTCCGATTTCCGGAAGGATTTCCAGTTTTACAAAGTGCGCG
AGATCAACAACTACCACCACGCCCACGACGCCTACCTGAACGCCGTCGTGGGAACCGCCCTGATCAAAAA
GTACCCTAAGCTGGAAAGCGAGTTCGTGTACGGCGACTACAAGGTGTACGACGTGCGGAAGATGATCGCC
AAGAGCGAGCAGGAAATCGGCAAGGCTACCGCCAAGTACTTCTTCTACAGCAACATCATGAACTTTTTCA
AGACCGAGATTACCCTGGCCAACGGCGAGATCCGGAAGCGGCCTCTGATCGAGACAAACGGCGAAACCGG
GGAGATCGTGTGGGATAAGGGCCGGGATTTTGCCACCGTGCGGAAAGTGCTGAGCATGCCCCAAGTGAAT
ATCGTGAAAAAGACCGAGGTGCAGACAGGCGGCTTCAGCAAAGAGTCTATCCTGCCCAAGAGGAACAGCG
ATAAGCTGATCGCCAGAAAGAAGGACTGGGACCCTAAGAAGTACGGCGGCTTCGACAGCCCCACCGTGGC
CTATTCTGTGCTGGTGGTGGCCAAAGTGGAAAAGGGCAAGTCCAAGAAACTGAAGAGTGTGAAAGAGCTG
CTGGGGATCACCATCATGGAAAGAAGCAGCTTCGAGAAGAATCCCATCGACTTTCTGGAAGCCAAGGGCT
ACAAAGAAGTGAAAAAGGACCTGATCATCAAGCTGCCTAAGTACTCCCTGTTCGAGCTGGAAAACGGCCG
GAAGAGAATGCTGGCCTCTGCCGGCGAACTGCAGAAGGGAAACGAACTGGCCCTGCCCTCCAAATATGTG
AACTTCCTGTACCTGGCCAGCCACTATGAGAAGCTGAAGGGCTCCCCCGAGGATAATGAGCAGAAACAGC
TGTTTGTGGAACAGCACAAGCACTACCTGGACGAGATCATCGAGCAGATCAGCGAGTTCTCCAAGAGAGT
GATCCTGGCCGACGCTAATCTGGACAAAGTGCTGTCCGCCTACAACAAGCACCGGGATAAGCCCATCAGA
GAGCAGGCCGAGAATATCATCCACCTGTTTACCCTGACCAATCTGGGAGCCCCTGCCGCCTTCAAGTACT
TTGACACCACCATCGACCGGAAGAGGTACACCAGCACCAAAGAGGTGCTGGACGCCACCCTGATCCACCA
GAGCATCACCGGCCTGTACGAGACACGGATCGACCTGTCTCAGCTGGGAGGCGACAAAAGGCCGGCGGCC
ACGAAAAAGGCCGGCCAGGCAAAAAAGAAAAAGGAATTCGGCAGTGGAGAGGGCAGAGGAAGTCTGCTAA
CATGCGGTGACGTCGAGGAGAATCCTGGCCCAGTGAGCAAGGGCGAGGAGCTGTTCACCGGGGTGGTGCC
CATCCTGGTCGAGCTGGACGGCGACGTAAACGGCCACAAGTTCAGCGTGTCCGGCGAGGGCGAGGGCGAT
GCCACCTACGGCAAGCTGACCCTGAAGTTCATCTGCACCACCGGCAAGCTGCCCGTGCCCTGGCCCACCC
TCGTGACCACCCTGACCTACGGCGTGCAGTGCTTCAGCCGCTACCCCGACCACATGAAGCAGCACGACTT
CTTCAAGTCCGCCATGCCCGAAGGCTACGTCCAGGAGCGCACCATCTTCTTCAAGGACGACGGCAACTAC
AAGACCCGCGCCGAGGTGAAGTTCGAGGGCGACACCCTGGTGAACCGCATCGAGCTGAAGGGCATCGACT
TCAAGGAGGACGGCAACATCCTGGGGCACAAGCTGGAGTACAACTACAACAGCCACAACGTCTATATCAT
GGCCGACAAGCAGAAGAACGGCATCAAGGTGAACTTCAAGATCCGCCACAACATCGAGGACGGCAGCGTG
CAGCTCGCCGACCACTACCAGCAGAACACCCCCATCGGCGACGGCCCCGTGCTGCTGCCCGACAACCACT
ACCTGAGCACCCAGTCCGCCCTGAGCAAAGACCCCAACGAGAAGCGCGATCACATGGTCCTGCTGGAGTT
CGTGACCGCCGCCGGGATCACTCTCGGCATGGACGAGCTGTACAAGGAATTCTAACTAGAGCTCGCTGAT
CAGCCTCGACTGTGCCTTCTAGTTGCCAGCCATCTGTTGTTTGCCCCTCCCCCGTGCCTTCCTTGACCCT
GGAAGGTGCCACTCCCACTGTCCTTTCCTAATAAAATGAGGAAATTGCATCGCATTGTCTGAGTAGGTGT
CATTCTATTCTGGGGGGTGGGGTGGGGCAGGACAGCAAGGGGGAGGATTGGGAAGAGAATAGCAGGCATG
CTGGGGAGCGGCCGCAGGAACCCCTAGTGATGGAGTTGGCCACTCCCTCTCTGCGCGCTCGCTCGCTCAC
TGAGGCCGGGCGACCAAAGGTCGCCCGACGCCCGGGCTTTGCCCGGGCGGCCTCAGTGAGCGAGCGAGCG
CGCAGCTGCCTGCAGGGGCGCCTGATGCGGTATTTTCTCCTTACGCATCTGTGCGGTATTTCACACCGCA
TA
[95 nt withheld, positions 5883-5977]
T
[46 nt withheld, positions 5979-6024]
C
[141 nt withheld, positions 6026-6166]
CCTTTGACGTTGGAGTCCACGTTCTTT
[37 nt withheld, positions 6194-6230]
ACTCTATCTCGGGCTATTCTTTTGATTTATAAGGGATTTTGCCGATTTCGGTCTATTGGTTAAAAAATGA
GCTGATTTAACAAAAATTTAACGCGAATTTTAACAAAATATTAACGTTTACAATTTTATGGTGCACTCTC
AGTACAATCTGCTCTGATGCCGCATAGTTAAGCCAGCCCCGACACCCGCCAACACCCGCTGACGCGCCCT
GACGGGCTTGTCTGCTCCCGGCATCCGCTTACAGACAAGCTGTGACCGTCTCCGGGAGCTGCATGTGTCA
GAGGTTTTCACCGTCATCACCGAAACGCGCGAGACGAAAGGGCCTCGTGATACGCCTATTTTTATAGGTT
AATGTCATGATAATAATGGTTTCTTAGACGTCAGGTGGCACTTTTCGGGGAAATGTGCGCGGAACCCCTA
TTTGTTTATTTTTCTAAATACATTCAAATATGTATCCGCTCATGAGACAATAACCCTGATAAATGCTTCA
ATAATATTGAAAAAGGAAGAGTATGAGTATTCAACATTTCCGTGTCGCCCTTATTCCCTTTTTTGCGGCA
TTTTGCCTTCCTGTTTTTGCTCACCCAGAAACGCTGGTGAAAGTAAAAGATGCTGAAGATCAGTTGGGTG
CACGAGTGGGTTACATCGAACTGGATCTCAACAGCGGTAAGATCCTTGAGAGTTTTCGCCCCGAAGAACG
TTTTCCAATGATGAGCACTTTTAAAGTTCTGCTATGTGGCGCGGTATTATCCCGTATTGACGCCGGGCAA
GAGCAACTCGGTCGCCGCATACACTATTCTCAGAATGACTTGGTTGAGTACTCACCAGTCACAGAAAAGC
ATCTTACGGATGGCATGACAGTAAGAGAATTATGCAGTGCTGCCATAACCATGAGTGATAACACTGCGGC
CAACTTACTTCTGACAACGATCGGAGGACCGAAGGAGCTAACCGCTTTTTTGCACAACATGGGGGATCAT
GTAACTCGCCTTGATCGTTGGGAACCGGAGCTGAATGAAGCCATACCAAACGACGAGCGTGACACCACGA
TGCCTGTAGCAATGGCAACAACGTTGCGCAAACTATTAACTGGCGAACTACTTACTCTAGCTTCCCGGCA
ACAATTAATAGACTGGATGGAGGCGGATAAAGTTGCAGGACCACTTCTGCGCTCGGCCCTTCCGGCTGGC
TGGTTTATTGCTGATAAATCTGGAGCCGGTGAGCGTGGAAGCCGCGGTATCATTGCAGCACTGGGGCCAG
ATGGTAAGCCCTCCCGTATCGTAGTTATCTACACGACGGGGAGTCAGGCAACTATGGATGAACGAAATAG
ACAGATCGCTGAGATAGGTGCCTCACTGATTAAGCATTGGTAACTGTCAGACCAAGTTTACTCATATATA
CTTTAGATTGATTTAAAACTTCATTTTTAATTTAAAAGGATCTAGGTGAAGATCCTTTTTGATAATCTCA
TGACCAAAATCCCTTAACGTGAGTTTTCGTTCCACTGAGCGTCAGACCCCGTAGAAAAGATCAAAGGATC
TTCTTGAGATCCTTTTTTTCTGCGCGTAATCTGCTGCTTGCAAACAAAAAAACCACCGCTACCAGCGGTG
GTTTGTTTGCCGGATCAAGAGCTACCAACTCTTTTTCCGAAGGTAACTGGCTTCAGCAGAGCGCAGATAC
CAAATACTGTTCTTCTAGTGTAGCCGTAGTTAGGCCACCACTTCAAGAACTCTGTAGCACCGCCTACATA
CCTCGCTCTGCTAATCCTGTTACCAGTGGCTGCTGCCAGTGGCGATAAGTCGTGTCTTACCGGGTTGGAC
TCAAGACGATAGTTACCGGATAAGGCGCAGCGGTCGGGCTGAACGGGGGGTTCGTGCACACAGCCCAGCT
TGGAGCGAACGACCTACACCGAACTGAGATACCTACAGCGTGAGCTATGAGAAAGCGCCACGCTTCCCGA
AGGGAGAAAGGCGGACAGGTATCCGGTAAGCGGCAGGGTCGGAACAGGAGAGCGCACGAGGGAGCTTCCA
GGGGGAAACGCCTGGTATCTTTATAGTCCTGTCGGGTTTCGCCACCTCTGACTTGAGCGTCGATTTTTGT
GATGCTCGTCAGGGGGGCGGAGCCTATGGAAAAACGCCAGCAACGCGGCCTTTTTACGGTTCCTGGCCTT
TTGCTGGCCTTTTGCTCACATGTGAGGGCCTATTTCCCATGATTCCTTCATATTTGCATATACGATACAA
GGCTGTTAGAGAGATAATTGGAATTAATTTGACTGTAAACACAAAGATATTAGTACAAAATACGTGACGT
AGAAAGTAATAATTTCTTGGGTAGTTTGCAGTTTTAAAATTATGTTTTAAAATGGACTATCATATGCTTA
CCGTAACTTGAAAGTATTTCGATTTCTTGGCTTTATATATCTTGTGGAAAGGACGAAACACCGGTGGCCG
ACTCAGTAGTTGGGTTTTAGAGCTAGAAATAGCAAGTTAAAATAAGGCTAGTCCGTTATCAACTTGAAAA
AGTGGCACCGAGTCGGTGCTTTTTTGTTTTAGAGCTAGAAATAGCAAGTTAAAATAAGGCTAGTCCGTTT
TTAGCGCGTGCGCCAATTCTGCAGACAAATGGCTCTAGAGGTACCCGTTACATAACTTACGGTAAATGGC
CCGCCTGGCTGACCGCCCAACGACCCCCGCCCATTGACGTCAATAGTAACGCCAATAGGGACTTTCCATT
GACGTCAATGGGTGGAGTATTTACGGTAAACTGCCCACTTGGCAGTACATCAAGTGTATCATATGCCAAG
TACGCCCCCTATTGACGTCAATGACGGTAAATGGCCCGCCTGGCATTGTGCCCAGTACATGACCTTATGG
GACTTTCCTACTTGGCAGTACATCTACGTATTAGTCATCGCTATTACCATGGTCGAGGTGAGCCCCACGT
TCTGCTTCACTCTCCCCATCTCCCCCCCCTCCCCMCCCCCAATTTTGTATTTATTTATTTTTTAATTATT
TTGTGCAGCGATGGGGGCGGGGGGGGGGGGGGGGSGSSSNCNGGGGGGGGGGGGGGGGGGGGGGGGGGGG
GGGGGGGGGGGGGGGGGGGGGGGGGGGGGGGGVSGVGNCGGGGGGGGGSGSSGGGSGGGGB
